Addgene plasmid #82281: pDONR223_TSC2_WT
Purpose: Gateway Donor vector containing TSC2, part of the Target Accelerator Plasmid Collection.
Depositing lab: Jesse Boehm & William Hahn & David Root. Depositing organization: Broad Institute. Publication: Systematic Functional Interrogation of Rare Cancer Variants Identifies Oncogenic Alleles. Kim E, Ilic N, Shrestha Y, Zou L, Kamburov A, Zhu C, Yang X, Lubonja R, Tran N, Nguyen C, Lawrence MS, Piccioni F, Bagul M, Doench JG, Chouinard CR, Wu X, Hogstrom L, Natoli T, Tamayo P, Horn H, Corsello SM, Lage K, Root DE, Subramanian A, Golub TR, Getz G, Boehm JS, Hahn WC. Cancer Discov. 2016 Jul;6(7):714-26. doi: 10.1158/2159-8290.CD-16-0160. Epub 2016 May 4. PubMed 27147599.
Backbone
  Vector backbone: pDONR223
  Backbone manufacturer: Invitrogen
  Backbone size w/o insert (bp): 2790
  Vector type: Gateway Entry vector
Growth in bacteria
  Bacterial resistance: Spectinomycin, 50 μg/mL
  Growth temperature: 37°C
  Growth strain: DH5alpha
  Copy number: High Copy
Gene/Insert
  Gene/Insert name: TSC2 (alt name: NM_001114382.2)
  Species: H. sapiens (human)
  Mutation: A210V; K704E; L1015M; I1649M
  Entrez Gene: TSC2 (a.k.a. LAM, PPP1R160, TSC4)
  Promoter: None
  Cloning method: Gateway Cloning
  Sequencing primers: 5′ M13pUC-fwd; 3′ M13-Rev
Terms and licenses: Academic/Nonprofit Terms; Industry Terms: Not Available to Industry
Depositor comments: Open state: NO stop codon immediately follows insert. Supporting reference: Systematic morphological profiling of human gene and allele function via Cell Painting. Rohban MH, et al. Elife. 2017, Mar 18;6. pii: e24060. PubMed PMID 28315521
How to cite: pDONR223_TSC2_WT was a gift from Jesse Boehm & William Hahn & David Root (Addgene plasmid # 82281 ; http://n2t.net/addgene:82281 ; RRID:Addgene_82281)
