[The description below was written by a language model from this plasmid's Addgene catalogue record and pLannotate feature annotations shown in this document.]
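Description:
pDONR223_TSC2_WT is a Gateway entry clone built on the Invitrogen pDONR223 backbone and carrying the human TSC2 open reading frame (reference transcript NM_001114382.2). It belongs to the Target Accelerator Plasmid Collection, a set of wild-type and variant cancer-gene ORFs assembled for systematic functional testing of alleles. The sequenced plasmid is 8,145 nt. It replicates in E. coli from a high-copy ColE1/pUC-type origin and is selected with spectinomycin through the aadA (SmR) aminoglycoside adenylyltransferase gene. The short fragments annotated nearby (gentamicin resistance, integron Pc promoter, lacZα, lacI) appear to be backbone remnants rather than functional units, while rrnB T1 and T2 terminators help insulate the cloning region from read-through transcription.

The TSC2 coding sequence spans the numbering origin of the circular record and is flanked on both sides by attL recombination sites. The annotation tool labels both as attL3, so the record does not resolve their exact identities. These sites allow an LR Clonase reaction to move the ORF into any compatible destination vector. The entry clone has no promoter for the insert. A T7 promoter is annotated just outside one attL site, but expression is meant to come from the destination vector. The ORF is in the "open" configuration, with no stop codon directly after the insert, so C-terminal tags can be fused after transfer.

TSC2 encodes tuberin, a tumour suppressor that acts with TSC1 as a GTPase-activating protein for RHEB and so restrains mTORC1 signalling. Although named WT, the record lists four amino-acid differences from the reference (A210V, K704E, L1015M, I1649M), which users should bear in mind when using it as the wild-type comparator.
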