Features (pLannotate 1.2.2; 12 found; start..end, strand, type, name):
   2154..2249    -  protein_bind   attL3: mutant version of attL; recombination site for the Gateway® LR reaction LR Clonase™
   2266..2302    +  CDS            lacZα (fragment): LacZα fragment of β-galactosidase; lacZ fragment
   2349..2392    -  terminator     rrnB T1 terminator: Escherichia coli rrnB; transcription terminator T1 from the E. coli rrnB gene
   2524..2551    +  terminator     rrnB T2 terminator: transcription terminator T2 from the E. coli rrnB gene
   2606..2698    -  CDS            lacI (fragment): lac repressor; lacI; The lac repressor binds to the lac operator to inhibit transcription in E. coli. This inhibition can be relieved by adding lactose or isopropyl-β-D-thiogalactopyranoside (IPTG).
   2881..3469    -  rep_origin     ori: high-copy-number ColE1/pMB1/pBR322/pUC origin of replication
   3562..4353    -  CDS            SmR: aminoglycoside adenylyltransferase (Murphy, 1985); aadA; confers resistance to spectinomycin and streptomycin
   4360..4416    -  CDS            GmR (fragment): gentamycin acetyltransferase; aacC1; confers resistance to gentamycin
   4592..4615    -  promoter       Pc promoter (fragment): intI1 (promoter lies within the coding sequence); class 1 integron promoter
   4805..4823    +  promoter       T7 promoter: promoter for bacteriophage T7 RNA polymerase
   4842..4937    +  protein_bind   attL3: mutant version of attL; recombination site for the Gateway® LR reaction LR Clonase™
   4942..2148    -  CDS            TSC2 (across the origin): TSC2_HUMAN - Also known as TSC4. Experimental evidence at protein level: Swiss-Prot protein existence level 1. In complex with TSC1, this tumor suppressor inhibits the nutrient-mediated or growth factor-stimulated phosphorylation of S6K1 and EIF4EBP1 by negatively regulating mTORC1 signaling (PubMed:12271141, PubMed:28215400). Acts as a GTPase-activating protein (GAP) for the small GTPase RHEB, a direct activator of the protein kinase activity of mTORC1 (PubMed:15340059). May also play a role in microtubule-mediated protein transport (By similarity). Also stimulates the intrinsic GTPase activi
>Addgene plasmid #82281 | pDONR223_TSC2_WT | addgene full sequence | sequence record 165326 | Addgene NGS result
GGACTCAGGCAGCCTGCCCAGAACCAGCTTCAGCACCTCCCAGTCAGACTCCTGCTTCAAGCACTGCAGC
AGGACGCGGAAGAGCAGGGAGTAGGGCACGGACCCCAGCCGCACGGCGGGGCCTGCAGGCGCCGGGCCAG
GAGGCCCTGTGGGAGGAGAAAGGGGGCCGCTGGTCTTCTTCTCAGAGCCTCTCTCTGGCTCCATGTAGTC
GCAGACGCAGTAGGGGCTGAACCGCACGACTCCATCCTTGTTGGGCAGGCCCAGGCGGTGCAGTGAGTCG
GCCCGCAGCAGCAACAGGAAGTCAAAGGCCTGCAGCCGGATGCTGCTCGCGATTGGCAGGGTGTAGCTGT
GCTTGTAGTGGAGCTGAATGTGGCTGACCAGCATCTCATACACACGCGTGGCGTGGCTTGCAGGCAGGGT
GTACAGCTTGGTCTGAAGGATGACCAGAAGCCCCAGGACGGCTGTCTTCACATCCTCCAAGGAGGCCGAG
TATGCGGCCACATCCCTTTCTTCCAGCTCCGGGGGTGGGGAGAGGGAGCGGGCCATCACCTTCTCGATGA
TGTCCAGCAGGCTGTTGAAGTGGTGTGTGTGGCAGCCCTCTGCCAGGTCCACCAGCAACTGGGTGGCCAG
CTTTCGGACCTGGTGGTCTTTATCCTCGGGGATGTGGGAGAGCTGCGAGATGACCACTGAGTTAATCAGC
TCCTCCTCATAGAACTGCCTGTTGATGAGCAGCACAAAGGACAGCACGTCCAGCACCTTGATGCGCACGG
CGCCTCGGGACTCGCTCCTGAAGAATCTCTCCATCAGCGCCTGCAGGTTCTGAATCCAGCCGTCCTTGGC
CGGGTGGATGGACTGCGCTCTATAGGAGATCAGGTTCAGGAGGGAGGACTCAGGCCTCTGGTCCGCACAT
CTCTCCACCAGTTCAAAGTATCTCTCCTGAGACCCGTGGAACTCGTTCTGGTCACACAGCTCCTCCACCG
TGGTCAACAGGTCATGGACGATGGTCCTGAGCTCCGGGCTGTCCAAGGTCTGGAGCTGCTGAAGGAGCCG
TTCGATGATGTTCAGCAGAATGTCCCACGCCACCACCTGGAGCTCCTTCCTATACTTCTTGATGAGCCTG
GTGATGGACAGGACGATCTCATAGGACACCACCTCGTTCGGACATGCCATGGCCTGGTAAAATGATGGCA
ACACAGATGTCGGCGAGTTCCTGAGAGAATAGAGCCGGTGGGCTCCCCAGAGAGCCATGCCCACAAAAAA
CACGGCTCCTCTCAGCAGGGGCGCGTCCTCCATGTAGGCTCTGTCCTCCATGAGGTGGCACATGTTGTAG
ATGGCGCTGTGGCCCAGGTGGGTGCCAAGGAGGTTCCGCATCAGCTTCCAGCAAGGCTCGCAGAGCTCCT
TGACGTTGATGGTGCGACAGAGGGTAACGATGAACAGCGGGAGGCTCTCAGCCGGCAGGCAGTTGTAGCA
GACCACGGCGTCCAGCACCTGCAGGGAGACCTCTATGTCCACAGAGGACACGGTCCGGACGCACAGCAGA
CAGATCATCTGAACCATCCTTGCGATGTACTCGTCGAGGTAACAGCTATTGAATTTGACCAAGTTCACCA
GCACCAGAAGGAATTCCGAGGACAAGCCAACATCCATCCACTGCAGGACAAAGTCAGCCAGCTCTTCCTC
CAAGTAGGTGATGTGTCTCCCATTGTCTGTGAGGGCCTTGAAAACCTCCAGCCTTTCGTGAAGGTCTTCG
TTGGAAGGGTAATCCTTGATGACCTTAAAGAAGAGGGCTCTGAGGACCCCCAAACGCTCGCCCTGCCCCT
GCACGATGGCCTTCAGCAGAGCCAGCACCGCGTGCCGGGCCTCCAGCGGCCGCTCCGGCTGCAACAGATC
CGCGACCGCCTTCCAGAGTGCTTCCACTGCGTGCTCTTCAAATTTCTTGGTTTTTGCGACTTCACAAATC
TGCCCTATCATCCGGATGCGATTGTTGAGGCCACATTCCATGCTCAGTTCTCTCAGTATTTCCGCGGTGA
TGATAAACTCCGTCTGTTTACCCTCTGCAGACCTGGGATTTGGCCTCGGTGTTCCCAGTCCCAACAGAAT
CTTAAACTTCTCCTTCAAGCCTGAATCTTTGCTTGTTGGTTTGGCCATGGTGCCAACTTTTTTGTACAAA
GTTGGCATTATAAAAAAGCATTGCTCATCAATTTGTTGCAACGAACAGGTCACTATCAGTCAAAATAAAA
TCATTATTTGGGGCCCGAGCTTAAGACTGGCCGTCGTTTTACAACGTCGTGACTGGGAAAACATCCATGC
TAGCGTTAACGCGAGAGTAGGGAACTGCCAGGCATCAAATAAAACGAAAGGCTCAGTCGGAAGACTGGGC
CTTTCGTTTTATCTGTTGTTTGTCGGTGAACGCTCTCCTGAGTAGGACAAATCCGCCGGGAGCGGATTTG
AACGTTGTGAAGCAACGGCCCGGAGGGTGGCGGGCAGGACGCCCGCCATAAACTGCCAGGCATCAAACTA
AGCAGAAGGCCATCCTGACGGATGGCCTTTTTGCGTTTCTACAAACTCTTCCTGGCTAGCGGTACGCGTA
TTAATTGCGTTGCGCTCACTGCCCGCTTTCCAGTCGGGAAACCTGTCGTGCCAGCTGCATTAATGAATCG
GCCAACGCGCGGGGAGAGGCGGTTTGCGTATTGGGCGCTCTTCCGCTTCCTCGCTCACTGACTCGCTGCG
CTCGGTCGTTCGGCTGCGGCGAGCGGTATCAGCTCACTCAAAGGCGGTAATACGGTTATCCACAGAATCA
GGGGATAACGCAGGAAAGAACATGTGAGCAAAAGGCCAGCAAAAGGCCAGGAACCGTAAAAAGGCCGCGT
TGCTGGCGTTTTTCCATAGGCTCCGCCCCCCTGACGAGCATCACAAAAATCGACGCTCAAGTCAGAGGTG
GCGAAACCCGACAGGACTATAAAGATACCAGGCGTTTCCCCCTGGAAGCTCCCTCGTGCGCTCTCCTGTT
CCGACCCTGCCGCTTACCGGATACCTGTCCGCCTTTCTCCCTTCGGGAAGCGTGGCGCTTTCTCATAGCT
CACGCTGTAGGTATCTCAGTTCGGTGTAGGTCGTTCGCTCCAAGCTGGGCTGTGTGCACGAACCCCCCGT
TCAGCCCGACCGCTGCGCCTTATCCGGTAACTATCGTCTTGAGTCCAACCCGGTAAGACACGACTTATCG
CCACTGGCAGCAGCCACTGGTAACAGGATTAGCAGAGCGAGGTATGTAGGCGGTGCTACAGAGTTCTTGA
AGTGGTGGCCTAACTACGGCTACACTAGAAGAACAGTATTTGGTATCTGCGCTCTGCTGAAGCCAGTTAC
CTTCGGAAAAAGAGTTGGTAGCTCTTGATCCGGCAAACAAACCACCGCTGGTAGCGGTGGTTTTTTTGTT
TGCAAGCAGCAGATTACGCGCAGAAAAAAAGGATCTCAAGAAGATCCTTTGATCTTTTCTACGGGGTCTG
ACGCTCAGTGGAACGACGCGTAACTCACGTTAAGGGATTTTGGTCATGGGTGGCTCGAGGGTTATTTGCC
GACTACCTTGGTGATCTCGCCTTTCACGTAGTGGACAAATTCTTCCAACTGATCTGCGCGCGAGGCCAAG
CGATCTTCTTCTTGTCCAAGATAAGCCTGTCTAGCTTCAAGTATGACGGGCTGATACTGGGCCGGCAGGC
GCTCCATTGCCCAGTCGGCAGCGACATCCTTCGGCGCGATTTTGCCGGTTACTGCGCTGTACCAAATGCG
GGACAACGTAAGCACTACATTTCGCTCATCGCCAGCCCAGTCGGGCGGCGAGTTCCATAGCGTTAAGGTT
TCATTTAGCGCCTCAAATAGATCCTGTTCAGGAACCGGATCAAAGAGTTCCTCCGCCGCTGGACCTACCA
AGGCAACGCTATGTTCTCTTGCTTTTGTCAGCAAGATAGCCAGATCAATGTCGATCGTGGCTGGCTCGAA
GATACCTGCAAGAATGTCATTGCGCTGCCATTCTCCAAATTGCAGTTCGCGCTTAGCTGGATAACGCCAC
GGAATGATGTCGTCGTGCACAACAATGGTGACTTCTACAGCGCGGAGAATCTCGCTCTCTCCAGGGGAAG
CCGAAGTTTCCAAAAGGTCGTTGATCAAAGCTCGCCGCGTTGTTTCATCAAGCCTTACGGTCACCGTAAC
CAGCAAATCAATATCACTGTGTGGCTTCAGGCCGCCATCCACTGCGGAGCCGTACAAATGTACGGCCAGC
AACGTCGGTTCGAGATGGCGCTCGATGACGCCAACTACCTCTGATAGTTGAGTCGATACTTCGGCGATCA
CCGCTTCCCTCATAATGTTTAACTTTGTTTTAGGGCGACTGCCCTGCTGCGTAACATCGTTGCTGCTCCA
TAACATCAAACATCGACCCACGGCGTAACGCGCTTGCTGCTTGGATGCCCGAGGCATAGACTGTACCCCA
AAAAAACAGTCATAACAAGCCATGAAAACCGCCACTGCGCCGTTACCACCGCTGCGTTCGGTCAAGGTTC
TGGACCAGTTGCGTGAGCGCATACGCTACTTGCATTACAGCTTACGAACCGAACAGGCTTATGTCCACTG
GGTTCGTGCCTTCATCCGTTTCCACGGTGTGCGTCACCCGGCAACCTTGGGTAGCAGCGAAGTCGAGGCA
TTTCTGTCCTGGCTGGTCTAGAGGAGGCATGATGATATATTTTTATCTTGTGCAATGTAACATCAGAGAT
TTTGAGACACGGGCCAGAGCTGCCAGGAAACAGCTATGACCATGTAATACGACTCACTATAGGGGATATC
AGCTGGATGGCAAATAATGATTTTATTTTGACTGATAGTGACCTGTTCGTTGCAACAAATTGATAAGCAA
TGCTTTCTTATAATGCCAACTTTGTACAAGAAAGTTGGCAACACAAACTCGGTGAAGTCCTCCACCGAGG
AGATGAGGCGCTTCCGCTGGCCCACCTCATAGCCAGGTGTGGGCTCGGCTGGAGTCTGTGCAGGGGCTTT
GCTATGGGACGGAGGGTGCACCAGAGGTAGGCTGGGGTTGGAGTAGGCGGCTTCCTCGCAGATCCGCTGG
CGGAGCCGCTTGATGTGGCGGAGCCGGGCAATCCACTTGGAGGGGTAGATATCGGTGGGGTTGGAGCGGC
TATGATGCACCTGTGAGGCCATATTTGCGTGCAGGGCCATCTGGCGGGCCACGAAGGGCAGGTTGCGGTC
AGACACGATCTTGGCCACGCTGGTGTCCACAAGGCCCTCCATGTCTTTCCTGCACTGCAGGGACACCAGG
TTGCACTCGTAGTCCAGCGGGGTGACCATCACGTGGACAAAGTTGAACTGGCCCTTGATGGTGCCAAGCT
TGAAGTCCTCACCGGAGTCATTGTAGACAATGGACACAAAGTCGTTGCCCAGGTGGCGCTTCTTGTCGCA
GCGGTGCTTGTCCACGTCCTTGGTGGGCATCAGGGTGGCGATGTGGAAGACGGCTTGCATGATGTCATCG
TGCCAGCAGTAGGTGAACTGGCCGTCCTCACCACACACGTCCAGGCCTCCCAGGTACACCTTGTCCGGCT
GGCAGTCCTTCAGCTCGATGAGCCGGCCCAGGCCCGTCAGGAACTCCGTGTACCTGTAGGAGCCATGCTC
ATTGGACAGGATGGCGAGCTCGCTGTTGCTCTGGCCTTCTCCAACATACAGGACGGCGATCTTGTGGGTG
TCGTATGATGGGATCTGGTCGAGGAGCTGCACCGACCGCTCAAAGGACTGTGACTCATTGGGCAGCAGGA
TTGGCTTGTTTGACTCGTCGCCAAAGAAGGGGGAATGGTAGAGCTGCAGGAACACGAAACTGGGGTTGAT
GCCTGGCACTTTCTCTGCATTGGAGGCTGTGGCTCTGCTCTTTAAGGCGTCCCTCTCTACTCTCTTGCCC
CTGCGTGATGGGGCCGAGTCGGAGATGGTGTAACCTCGGGGCCGGAGGCCACTGGGCGAGCGGGGGGAGC
TGGAAGGCAAGGGACCCTCGGGCTGGCCCCGACTGTCTTCGCCCGAGGCCGACCAGGCAGCACTTTCCCC
GTCCAGGGTCCCTGACTGTGACCGGGCCTTAACCTCAGGGCTCAGCCGGCCCACGTCGGCCTTGTCCCCA
GGGTCCCCGAGGATGTCCTGCAGAGTCTGCAGCTCGGGAGAGGAGCTGGACTTGCTCAGGGGCTGCGAGG
GCTGGAAGGAGAGGTCCACAGAGGGCCGGCCACCCTCCGAGGAGACGACTCGCTCGATGGGGATGCCCCT
GCCAACCAGCTCCTCCGCGTGGAGCGACTTCTCCTCCTGGCTGGAGACTGAGGACGACCTGCTGTAGGCA
TCCGTGCGCCTGTCCATGCCTAGCGCTGCCTCAACGTCCTCCAACCCTGGGGGCTCCACCAGCACAGGAA
CCTCGCCCGGACTTCCCTCCTCCATGACCACGGCGGAGTCTGTGTTGGAGCGAGGCAGAGGAGGGGGTTT
GGCCGTGCTGGCTGCCGGCACCGACAGTGACTTGTACAGGGCTGTGTCCCGGTGCTCCTTGAAGCGCTCA
GCCGCCATGAGGGCGTTAGACAGCTCCTGCAGGGGCATGTTGTTGATGTCCGAGGAGAAAGGGCTGAGCG
GGTTCTCCAGGCTCATCAGCCAGCTGGTGTTCCCTGTGGGCCTCCGGACCAGGATCTCCGCCCAGCCCTG
GGTCAGCAGGGGCACATAGGCCGCCAGGTTCGTCTTCTCCTGCACAGGAACCCGGGTGCCAGCTGAGGCC
TTCTCAGGTTTCGCGGCTGGTGCAGTCCGTGGTCCTGGAGAAGTGGCACTGCCCAGGAACTGGGAGGCCG
GCACGTCCAGGGCGCCAACTCGAAGACCATGGCCCCCCGACATGGAACGGACCCGATCCCGGGCCCCACG
GGACACCTGCTGCCCAGCCTGGGACTCCAGCTTGGCCGGCGCCTCCTTGGTCTGTCTCACATGCACCCCG
GGGCTGGAGCTCGACTCCGGGCCGGACTGCAGCTCCCCCGAGTCCAGGCCTAGTAACGACCGGGTCCCGG
TTCCCACGCTTGTCGTCACAGTGACAAGCTTGTTCCCAACCAGCCAGGTTTTGGTCCTGCCACCCGCTAG
GAGGAACTCGCCCACAGGAGACCTCTTCGGGACAGCCGTGAAGTTGGAGAAGACGTATCGAGCCATCATG
TCCAGACAGGTTTCCGTGAGCTCCAGGTGGAGGTTTTTCATGCTATCGTCAGCCTGGGCCACGGAGTTCT
CATCTGCAGACCCCAAGCTGGCACTGGTGAGGGACGTCTGTATCCTGCTGCGGACCACATGTTCAGACAC
ACTGATGCTGCGGCACCGGAAGGCCTCGGCTGCAGAGCTCTCCTTGAATTCTTTCACGGGTGGAGAGTTA
TTCAAGCCTTGTTTGGGGGGTCTGGCTATCCTCAGACTCTTGGGTCTCTCGTTGAGACTAGTACTCCGGG
CCCTGAAGCTGTCCTTCTCGGGGGTGTCATCAAAAGACAAGAGGACATTGGACCGCAGGCCCTTAGTGAT
GAAAGGGACAAAATCCTTCCGGAAGGGCAGGCGGCACCTGATGAACCACATGGCTATGACGTGATGGGCC
AGACACACGATGTACTGATTAAACTTGGAGGGGTTGGTGTACGGCAGGGAGATGGCGAACACACTGGCAT
ACTGCTCCGCGGCAAAGTTCCTGTAGAGGTGCGGCAGCCTGGCCAGAGTGGACAGGAACTCCAGCAGTGG
GACGGCCATGCTGGCTGTGGCTGAGATGTGCGTGAGCTTCACCACCAGAACAGGCAGCGCCTTGATGATG
ATGTCAGGCATCTCCACGCTGCAGATGGACAAGGCCACGACGCACTGGCTGGCACAGCGGTGGATGAGGC
CCTGCTCCAGGCAGTAGACCATCTCGCGCTGTTTGGTTTTGTCCAGGTAGTTATGGTAAGAGATTAATGC
TGTCAGCACTGGAACCACGGCCAGGTGCAAGTCAGTTCTGGAGAAGCCTTCTGGGGCGCCTCGGAGCCGC
TCCAGTGTCTTTGGGCCTGAAAGCATGGAGCAGAGAGCAGAGCACAGCTGGTCCACACTGCAAGGGGAAG
TAAAGATGAGCACTTTATAGCGCAG
