>Addgene plasmid #82281 | pDONR223_TSC2_WT | depositor partial sequence | sequence record 155652 | Insert sequence
ATGGCCAAACCAACAAGCAAAGATTCAGGCTTGAAGGAGAAGTTTAAGATTCTGTTGGGACTGGGAACAC
CGAGGCCAAATCCCAGGTCTGCAGAGGGTAAACAGACGGAGTTTATCATCACCGCGGAAATACTGAGAGA
ACTGAGCATGGAATGTGGCCTCAACAATCGCATCCGGATGATAGGGCAGATTTGTGAAGTCGCAAAAACC
AAGAAATTTGAAGAGCACGCAGTGGAAGCACTCTGGAAGGCGGTCGCGGATCTGTTGCAGCCGGAGCGGC
CGCTGGAGGCCCGGCACGCGGTGCTGGCTCTGCTGAAGGCCATCGTGCAGGGGCAGGGCGAGCGTTTGGG
GGTCCTCAGAGCCCTCTTCTTTAAGGTCATCAAGGATTACCCTTCCAACGAAGACCTTCACGAAAGGCTG
GAGGTTTTCAAGGCCCTCACAGACAATGGGAGACACATCACCTACTTGGAGGAAGAGCTGGCTGACTTTG
TCCTGCAGTGGATGGATGTTGGCTTGTCCTCGGAATTCCTTCTGGTGCTGGTGAACTTGGTCAAATTCAA
TAGCTGTTACCTCGACGAGTACATCGCAAGGATGGTTCAGATGATCTGTCTGCTGTGCGTCCGGACCGTG
TCCTCTGTGGACATAGAGGTCTCCCTGCAGGTGCTGGACGCCGTGGTCTGCTACAACTGCCTGCCGGCTG
AGAGCCTCCCGCTGTTCATCGTTACCCTCTGTCGCACCATCAACGTCAAGGAGCTCTGCGAGCCTTGCTG
GAAGCTGATGCGGAACCTCCTTGGCACCCACCTGGGCCACAGCGCCATCTACAACATGTGCCACCTCATG
GAGGACAGAGCCTACATGGAGGACGCGCCCCTGCTGAGAGGAGCCGTGTTTTTTGTGGGCATGGCTCTCT
GGGGAGCCCACCGGCTCTATTCTCTCAGGAACTCGCCGACATCTGTGTTGCCATCATTTTACCAGGCCAT
GGCATGTCCGAACGAGGTGGTGTCCTATGAGATCGTCCTGTCCATCACCAGGCTCATCAAGAAGTATAGG
AAGGAGCTCCAGGTGGTGGCGTGGGACATTCTGCTGAACATCATCGAACGGCTCCTTCAGCAGCTCCAGA
CCTTGGACAGCCCGGAGCTCAGGACCATCGTCCATGACCTGTTGACCACGGTGGAGGAGCTGTGTGACCA
GAACGAGTTCCACGGGTCTCAGGAGAGATACTTTGAACTGGTGGAGAGATGTGCGGACCAGAGGCCTGAG
TCCTCCCTCCTGAACCTGATCTCCTATAGAGCGCAGTCCATCCACCCGGCCAAGGACGGCTGGATTCAGA
ACCTGCAGGCGCTGATGGAGAGATTCTTCAGGAGCGAGTCCCGAGGCGCCGTGCGCATCAAGGTGCTGGA
CGTGCTGTCCTTTGTGCTGCTCATCAACAGGCAGTTCTATGAGGAGGAGCTGATTAACTCAGTGGTCATC
TCGCAGCTCTCCCACATCCCCGAGGATAAAGACCACCAGGTCCGAAAGCTGGCCACCCAGTTGCTGGTGG
ACCTGGCAGAGGGCTGCCACACACACCACTTCAACAGCCTGCTGGACATCATCGAGAAGGTGATGGCCCG
CTCCCTCTCCCCACCCCCGGAGCTGGAAGAAAGGGATGTGGCCGCATACTCGGCCTCCTTGGAGGATGTG
AAGACAGCCGTCCTGGGGCTTCTGGTCATCCTTCAGACCAAGCTGTACACCCTGCCTGCAAGCCACGCCA
CGCGTGTGTATGAGATGCTGGTCAGCCACATTCAGCTCCACTACAAGCACAGCTACACCCTGCCAATCGC
GAGCAGCATCCGGCTGCAGGCCTTTGACTTCCTGTTGCTGCTGCGGGCCGACTCACTGCACCGCCTGGGC
CTGCCCAACAAGGATGGAGTCGTGCGGTTCAGCCCCTACTGCGTCTGCGACTACATGGAGCCAGAGAGAG
GCTCTGAGAAGAAGACCAGCGGCCCCCTTTCTCCTCCCACAGGGCCTCCTGGCCCGGCGCCTGCAGGCCC
CGCCGTGCGGCTGGGGTCCGTGCCCTACTCCCTGCTCTTCCGCGTCCTGCTGCAGTGCTTGAAGCAGGAG
TCTGACTGGGAGGTGCTGAAGCTGGTTCTGGGCAGGCTGCCTGAGTCCCTGCGCTATAAAGTGCTCATCT
TTACTTCCCCTTGCAGTGTGGACCAGCTGTGCTCTGCTCTCTGCTCCATGCTTTCAGGCCCAAAGACACT
GGAGCGGCTCCGAGGCGCCCCAGAAGGCTTCTCCAGAACTGACTTGCACCTGGCCGTGGTTCCAGTGCTG
ACAGCATTAATCTCTTACCATAACTACCTGGACAAAACCAAACAGCGCGAGATGGTCTACTGCCTGGAGC
AGGGCCTCATCCACCGCTGTGCCAGCCAGTGCGTCGTGGCCTTGTCCATCTGCAGCGTGGAGATGCCTGA
CATCATCATCAAGGCGCTGCCTGTTCTGGTGGTGAAGCTCACGCACATCTCAGCCACAGCCAGCATGGCC
GTCCCACTGCTGGAGTTCCTGTCCACTCTGGCCAGGCTGCCGCACCTCTACAGGAACTTTGCCGCGGAGC
AGTATGCCAGTGTGTTCGCCATCTCCCTGCCGTACACCAACCCCTCCAAGTTTAATCAGTACATCGTGTG
TCTGGCCCATCACGTCATAGCCATGTGGTTCATCAGGTGCCGCCTGCCCTTCCGGAAGGATTTTGTCCCT
TTCATCACTAAGGGCCTGCGGTCCAATGTCCTCTTGTCTTTTGATGACACCCCCGAGAAGGACAGCTTCA
GGGCCCGGAGTACTAGTCTCAACGAGAGACCCAAGAGTCTGAGGATAGCCAGACCCCCCAAACAAGGCTT
GAATAACTCTCCACCCGTGAAAGAATTCAAGGAGAGCTCTGCAGCCGAGGCCTTCCGGTGCCGCAGCATC
AGTGTGTCTGAACATGTGGTCCGCAGCAGGATACAGACGTCCCTCACCAGTGCCAGCTTGGGGTCTGCAG
ATGAGAACTCCGTGGCCCAGGCTGACGATAGCATGAAAAACCTCCACCTGGAGCTCACGGAAACCTGTCT
GGACATGATGGCTCGATACGTCTTCTCCAACTTCACGGCTGTCCCGAAGAGGTCTCCTGTGGGCGAGTTC
CTCCTAGCGGGTGGCAGGACCAAAACCTGGCTGGTTGGGAACAAGCTTGTCACTGTGACGACAAGCGTGG
GAACCGGGACCCGGTCGTTACTAGGCCTGGACTCGGGGGAGCTGCAGTCCGGCCCGGAGTCGAGCTCCAG
CCCCGGGGTGCATGTGAGACAGACCAAGGAGGCGCCGGCCAAGCTGGAGTCCCAGGCTGGGCAGCAGGTG
TCCCGTGGGGCCCGGGATCGGGTCCGTTCCATGTCGGGGGGCCATGGTCTTCGAGTTGGCGCCCTGGACG
TGCCGGCCTCCCAGTTCCTGGGCAGTGCCACTTCTCCAGGACCACGGACTGCACCAGCCGCGAAACCTGA
GAAGGCCTCAGCTGGCACCCGGGTTCCTGTGCAGGAGAAGACGAACCTGGCGGCCTATGTGCCCCTGCTG
ACCCAGGGCTGGGCGGAGATCCTGGTCCGGAGGCCCACAGGGAACACCAGCTGGCTGATGAGCCTGGAGA
ACCCGCTCAGCCCTTTCTCCTCGGACATCAACAACATGCCCCTGCAGGAGCTGTCTAACGCCCTCATGGC
GGCTGAGCGCTTCAAGGAGCACCGGGACACAGCCCTGTACAAGTCACTGTCGGTGCCGGCAGCCAGCACG
GCCAAACCCCCTCCTCTGCCTCGCTCCAACACAGACTCCGCCGTGGTCATGGAGGAGGGAAGTCCGGGCG
AGGTTCCTGTGCTGGTGGAGCCCCCAGGGTTGGAGGACGTTGAGGCAGCGCTAGGCATGGACAGGCGCAC
GGATGCCTACAGCAGGTCGTCCTCAGTCTCCAGCCAGGAGGAGAAGTCGCTCCACGCGGAGGAGCTGGTT
GGCAGGGGCATCCCCATCGAGCGAGTCGTCTCCTCGGAGGGTGGCCGGCCCTCTGTGGACCTCTCCTTCC
AGCCCTCGCAGCCCCTGAGCAAGTCCAGCTCCTCTCCCGAGCTGCAGACTCTGCAGGACATCCTCGGGGA
CCCTGGGGACAAGGCCGACGTGGGCCGGCTGAGCCCTGAGGTTAAGGCCCGGTCACAGTCAGGGACCCTG
GACGGGGAAAGTGCTGCCTGGTCGGCCTCGGGCGAAGACAGTCGGGGCCAGCCCGAGGGTCCCTTGCCTT
CCAGCTCCCCCCGCTCGCCCAGTGGCCTCCGGCCCCGAGGTTACACCATCTCCGACTCGGCCCCATCACG
CAGGGGCAAGAGAGTAGAGAGGGACGCCTTAAAGAGCAGAGCCACAGCCTCCAATGCAGAGAAAGTGCCA
GGCATCAACCCCAGTTTCGTGTTCCTGCAGCTCTACCATTCCCCCTTCTTTGGCGACGAGTCAAACAAGC
CAATCCTGCTGCCCAATGAGTCACAGTCCTTTGAGCGGTCGGTGCAGCTCCTCGACCAGATCCCATCATA
CGACACCCACAAGATCGCCGTCCTGTATGTTGGAGAAGGCCAGAGCAACAGCGAGCTCGCCATCCTGTCC
AATGAGCATGGCTCCTACAGGTACACGGAGTTCCTGACGGGCCTGGGCCGGCTCATCGAGCTGAAGGACT
GCCAGCCGGACAAGGTGTACCTGGGAGGCCTGGACGTGTGTGGTGAGGACGGCCAGTTCACCTACTGCTG
GCACGATGACATCATGCAAGCCGTCTTCCACATCGCCACCCTGATGCCCACCAAGGACGTGGACAAGCAC
CGCTGCGACAAGAAGCGCCACCTGGGCAACGACTTTGTGTCCATTGTCTACAATGACTCCGGTGAGGACT
TCAAGCTTGGCACCATCAAGGGCCAGTTCAACTTTGTCCACGTGATGGTCACCCCGCTGGACTACGAGTG
CAACCTGGTGTCCCTGCAGTGCAGGAAAGACATGGAGGGCCTTGTGGACACCAGCGTGGCCAAGATCGTG
TCTGACCGCAACCTGCCCTTCGTGGCCCGCCAGATGGCCCTGCACGCAAATATGGCCTCACAGGTGCATC
ATAGCCGCTCCAACCCCACCGATATCTACCCCTCCAAGTGGATTGCCCGGCTCCGCCACATCAAGCGGCT
CCGCCAGCGGATCTGCGAGGAAGCCGCCTACTCCAACCCCAGCCTACCTCTGGTGCACCCTCCGTCCCAT
AGCAAAGCCCCTGCACAGACTCCAGCCGAGCCCACACCTGGCTATGAGGTGGGCCAGCGGAAGCGCCTCA
TCTCCTCGGTGGAGGACTTCACCGAGTTTGTG
